Addgene plasmid #228830: pACEBac1_Strep-Psc-BICD2(1-400)
Purpose: Insect cell expression of N-terminal portion of BICD2 (aa 1-400)
Depositing lab: Andrew Carter. Depositing organization: MRC Laboratory of Molecular Biology. Publication: The intracellular bacterium Orientia tsutsugamushi hijacks the adaptor protein BICD2 for dynein-based motility. Manigrasso G, Saharat K, Kullapanich C, Boulanger J, Morgan TE, Kramer H, Salje J, Carter AP. bioRxiv 2024.04.11.589026 10.1101/2024.04.11.589026.
Backbone
  Vector backbone: pACEBac1
  Vector type: Insect Expression
Growth in bacteria
  Bacterial resistance: Gentamicin, 10 μg/mL
  Growth temperature: 37°C
  Growth strain: DH5alpha
  Copy number: High Copy
Gene/Insert
  Gene/Insert name: BICD2
  Species: M. musculus (mouse)
  Mutation: aa 1-400
  Entrez Gene: Bicd2
  Tag / fusion protein: Strep (N terminal on insert)
  Cloning method: Gibson Cloning
Terms and licenses: Academic/Nonprofit Terms; Industry Terms: Not Available to Industry
Depositor comments: Please visit https://doi.org/10.1101/2024.04.11.589026 for bioRxiv preprint.
How to cite: pACEBac1_Strep-Psc-BICD2(1-400) was a gift from Andrew Carter (Addgene plasmid # 228830 ; http://n2t.net/addgene:228830 ; RRID:Addgene_228830)
