[The description below was written by a language model from this plasmid's Addgene catalogue record and pLannotate feature annotations shown in this document.]
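Description:
pACEBac1_Strep-Psc-BICD2(1-400) is a baculovirus transfer (donor) plasmid built on the pACEBac1 backbone for producing an N-terminal fragment of mouse BICD2 (residues 1–400) in insect cells. In E. coli it is maintained through a high-copy ColE1/pUC-type origin and selected with gentamicin, conferred by the aacC1 acetyltransferase gene driven by the class 1 integron Pc promoter.

The expression cassette consists of the baculovirus polyhedrin promoter, a very strong late viral promoter, followed by the Bicd2 coding fragment and an SV40 polyadenylation signal. The catalogue lists an N-terminal Strep affinity tag. The "Psc" in the name most likely denotes a PreScission protease cleavage site between tag and protein, but neither element is annotated in the feature table. They presumably lie in the unannotated stretch between the promoter and the start of the Bicd2 match. Mini-Tn7 ends (Tn7L and Tn7R) are present, and in the circular plasmid they bracket the gentamicin marker together with the expression cassette. This allows Tn7-mediated transposition into a bacmid carrying the matching attachment site, which is then used to generate recombinant baculovirus. A single loxP site upstream of the promoter is a standard feature of this vector family and permits Cre-mediated fusion with compatible donor plasmids for multigene assemblies. The short hits to an E. coli predicted protein, SV40 large T antigen and a T7-derived solubility tag appear to be incidental fragment matches to backbone sequence rather than functional parts.

BICD2 is an adaptor that links dynein–dynactin to cargo and activates processive motility. The stated use is insect cell expression of its N-terminal portion, and the associated study concerns hijacking of BICD2 by the intracellular bacterium Orientia tsutsugamushi for dynein-based movement.
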