Features (pLannotate 1.2.2; 12 found; start..end, strand, type, name):
      3..62      -  CDS            YPR2_ECOLX (fragment): Protein predicted: Swiss-Prot protein existence level 4. From Escherichia coli.
     66..99      +  protein_bind   loxP: Cre-mediated recombination occurs in the 8-bp core sequence (GCATACAT). Cre recombinase
    176..267     +  promoter       polyhedrin promoter: polh from Autographa californica; promoter for the baculovirus polyhedrin gene
    428..1657    +  CDS            Bicd2 (fragment): BICD2_MOUSE - Also known as Kiaa0699. Experimental evidence at protein level: Swiss-Prot protein existence level 1. Acts as an adapter protein linking the dynein motor complex to various cargos and converts dynein from a non-processive to a highly processive motor in the presence of dynactin. Facilitates and stabilizes the interaction between dynein and dynactin and activates dynein processivity (the ability to move along a microtubule for a long distance without falling off the track) (PubMed:11483508, PubMed:25035494, PubMed:24986880, PubMed:22956769). Facilitates the binding of RAB6A to the
   1681..1764    +  CDS            large T antigen (fragment): large T antigen from SV40 (simian virus 40)
   1787..1921    +  polyA_signal   SV40 poly(A) signal: SV40 polyadenylation signal
   1950..1999    +  CDS            SET1 (fragment): solubility-enhancement tag derived from T7 phage gene 10B
   2042..2207    -  mobile_element Tn7L: mini-Tn7 element (left end of the Tn7 transposon) Tn7
   2397..2985    +  rep_origin     ori: high-copy-number ColE1/pMB1/pBR322/pUC origin of replication
   3120..3343    -  mobile_element Tn7R: mini-Tn7 element (right end of the Tn7 transposon) Tn7
   3410..3943    -  CDS            GmR: gentamycin acetyltransferase; aacC1; confers resistance to gentamycin
   4132..4160    -  promoter       Pc promoter: intI1 (promoter lies within the coding sequence); class 1 integron promoter
>Addgene plasmid #228830 | pACEBac1_Strep-Psc-BICD2(1-400) | addgene full sequence | sequence record 456100 | Addgene NGS Result
TTCGTGCCTTCATCCGTTTCCACGGTGTGCGTCACCCGGCAACCTTGGGCAGCAGCGAAGTCGCCATAAC
TTCGTATAGCATACATTATACGAAGTTATCTGTAACTATAACGGTCCTAAGGTAGCGAGTTTAAACACTA
GTATCGATTCGCGACCTACTCCGGAATATTAATAGATCATGGAGATAATTAAAATGATAACCATCTCGCA
AATAAATAAGTATTTTACTGTTTTCGTAACAGTTTTGTAATAAAAAAACCTATAAATATTCCGGATTATT
CATACCGTCCCACCATCGGGCGCGGATCCCTCGAGCATGTGGTCACATCCGCAGTTTGAAAAAGGTAGCG
CAGGTAGTGCAGCAGGTAGCGGTGCAGGTTGGAGCCATCCTCAGTTTGAGAAACTGGAAGTTCTGTTTCA
GGGTCCGATGTCAGCTCCATCAGAAGAAGAGGAATATGCTAGGTTGGTCATGGAAGCCCAGCCCGAGTGG
CTCAGGGCTGAAGTTAAGCGCCTGTCTCACGAGCTCGCCGAGACAACCAGAGAGAAGATCCAAGCAGCTG
AATATGGCCTCGCTGTTTTGGAGGAGAAACACCAACTGAAACTCCAGTTCGAGGAGCTGGAGGTTGACTA
CGAGGCCATTAGGTCAGAAATGGAGCAACTGAAAGAAGCCTTCGGCCAAGCACATACCAATCATAAGAAG
GTTGCCGCAGACGGAGAGTCCAGAGAAGAATCACTGATCCAGGAGTCTGCTAGCAAGGAGCAGTATTACG
TGAGGAAAGTCCTGGAGCTGCAGACCGAGTTGAAGCAACTCAGGAACGTTCTGACCAACACCCAATCTGA
AAACGAGAGATTGACAAGCGTGGCCCAAGAGCTCAAGGAAATCAATCAGAACGTCGAGATTCAACGCGGT
AGATTGAGGGACGACATCAAAGAATACAAATTCAGGGAGGCAAGACTCCTCCAAGACTACTCAGAGCTGG
AAGAGGAGAACATCTCTCTGCAGAAACAAGTCTCAGTGCTCAGGCAAAATCAGGTGGAGTTCGAAGGACT
GAAGCACGAAATCAAGCGCCTCGAAGAGGAGACAGAGTACCTGAACTCCCAACTGGAGGACGCTATCAGA
CTGAAGGAGATTTCAGAAAGACAGCTCGAAGAAGCCCTGGAAACACTGAAGACAGAAAGGGAGCAGAAGA
ATAACCTCCGCAAGGAGTTGAGCCACTATATGTCTATCAACGATTCCTTCTACACTTCACATCTCCAGGT
CAGCTTGGACGGACTGAAGTTCAGCGACGACACTGTTACCGCCGAGCCCAACAATGATGCCGAAGCTCTC
GTGAACGGATTCGAACATAGCGGCCTGGTCAAATCCTCATTGGATAACAAGACTAGCACTCCACGCAAGG
ATGGTCTGGCTCCTCCCTCTCCTTCCTTGGTGTCCGATCTGTTGAGCGAGTTGCACATCAGCGAAATCCA
GAAGCTCAAGCAGCAGCTCGTCCAAATGGAGCGCGAGAAGGTGGGTCTGCTGGCCACATTGCAAGATACT
CAGAAACAGTTGGAGCAGGCTAGAGGTACCTTGTCAGAGCAGCATGAGAAGGTGAACAGGTTGACCGAGA
ATCTGAGCGCTCTGAGGTAAGGTACCTCTAGAGCCTGCAGTCTCGACAAGCTTGTCGAGAAGTACTAGAG
GATCATAATCAGCCATACCACATTTGTAGAGGTTTTACTTGCTTTAAAAAACCTCCCACACCTCCCCCTG
AACCTGAAACATAAAATGAATGCAATTGTTGTTGTTAACTTGTTTATTGCAGCTTATAATGGTTACAAAT
AAAGCAATAGCATCACAAATTTCACAAATAAAGCATTTTTTTCACTGCATTCTAGTTGTGGTTTGTCCAA
ACTCATCAATGTATCTTATCATGTCTGGATCTGATCACTGCTTGAGCCTAGAAGATCCGGCTGCTAACAA
AGCCCGAAAGGAAGCTGAGTTGGCTGCTGCCACCGCTGAGCAATAACTATCATAACCCCTAGGGTATACC
CATCTAATTGGAACCAGATAAGTGAAATCTAGTTCCAAACTATTTTGTCATTTTTAATTTTCGTATTAGC
TTACGACGCTACACCCAGTTCCCATCTATTTTGTCACTCTTCCCTAAATAATCCTTAAAAACTCCATTTC
CACCCCTCCCAGTTCCCAACTATTTTGTCCGCCCACAACCGGTTGACTTGGGTCAACTGTCAGACCAAGT
TTACTCATATATACTTTAGATTGATTTAAAACTTCATTTTTAATTTAAAAGGATCTAGGTGAAGATCCTT
TTTGATAATCTCATGACCAAAATCCCTTAACGTGAGTTTTCGTTCCACTGAGCGTCAGACCCCGTAGAAA
AGATCAAAGGATCTTCTTGAGATCCTTTTTTTCTGCGCGTAATCTGCTGCTTGCAAACAAAAAAACCACC
GCTACCAGCGGTGGTTTGTTTGCCGGATCAAGAGCTACCAACTCTTTTTCCGAAGGTAACTGGCTTCAGC
AGAGCGCAGATACCAAATACTGTTCTTCTAGTGTAGCCGTAGTTAGGCCACCACTTCAAGAACTCTGTAG
CACCGCCTACATACCTCGCTCTGCTAATCCTGTTACCAGTGGCTGCTGCCAGTGGCGATAAGTCGTGTCT
TACCGGGTTGGACTCAAGACGATAGTTACCGGATAAGGCGCAGCGGTCGGGCTGAACGGGGGGTTCGTGC
ACACAGCCCAGCTTGGAGCGAACGACCTACACCGAACTGAGATACCTACAGCGTGAGCTATGAGAAAGCG
CCACGCTTCCCGAAGGGAGAAAGGCGGACAGGTATCCGGTAAGCGGCAGGGTCGGAACAGGAGAGCGCAC
GAGGGAGCTTCCAGGGGGAAACGCCTGGTATCTTTATAGTCCTGTCGGGTTTCGCCACCTCTGACTTGAG
CGTCGATTTTTGTGATGCTCGTCAGGGGGGCGGAGCCTATGGAAAAACGCCAGCAACGCGGCCTTTTTAC
GGTTCCTGGCCTTTTGCTGGCCTTTTGCTCACATGTTCTTTCCTGCGTTATCCCCTGATTGACTTGGGTC
GCTCTTCCTGTGGATGCGCAGATGCCCTGCGTAAGCGGGTGTGGGCGGACAATAAAGTCTTAAACTGAAC
AAAATAGATCTAAACTATGACAATAAAGTCTTAAACTAGACAGAATAGTTGTAAACTGAAATCAGTCCAG
TTATGCTGTGAAAAAGCATACTGGACTTTTGTTATGGCTAAAGCAAACTCTTCATTTTCTGAAGTGCAAA
TTGCCCGTCGTATTAAAGAGGGGCGTGGCCAAGGGCATGTAAAGACTATATTCGCGGCGTTGTGACAATT
TACCGAACAACTCCGCGGCCGGGAAGCCGATCTCGGCTTGAACGAATTGTTAGGTGGCGGTACTTGGGTC
GATATCAAAGTGCATCACTTCTTCCCGTATGCCCAACTTTGTATAGAGAGCCACTGCGGGATCGTCACCG
TAATCTGCTTGCACGTAGATCACATAAGCACCAAGCGCGTTGGCCTCATGCTTGAGGAGATTGATGAGCG
CGGTGGCAATGCCCTGCCTCCGGTGCTCGCCGGAGACTGCGAGATCATAGATATAGATCTCACTACGCGG
CTGCTCAAACTTGGGCAGAACGTAAGCCGCGAGAGCGCCAACAACCGCTTCTTGGTCGAAGGCAGCAAGC
GCGATGAATGTCTTACTACGGAGCAAGTTCCCGAGGTAATCGGAGTCCGGCTGATGTTGGGAGTAGGTGG
CTACGTCTCCGAACTCACGACCGAAAAGATCAAGAGCAGCCCGCATGGATTTGACTTGGTCAGGGCCGAG
CCTACATGTGCGAATGATGCCCATACTTGAGCCACCTAACTTTGTTTTAGGGCGACTGCCCTGCTGCGTA
ACATCGTTGCTGCTGCGTAACATCGTTGCTGCTCCATAACATCAAACATCGACCCACGGCGTAACGCGCT
TGCTGCTTGGATGCCCGAGGCATAGACTGTACAAAAAAACAGTCATAACAAGCCATGAAAACCGCCACTG
CGCCGTTACCACCGCTGCGTTCGGTCAAGGTTCTGGACCAGTTGCGTGAGCGCATACGCTACTTGCATTA
CAGTTTACGAACCGAACAGGCTTATGTCAACTGGG
